>Addgene plasmid #126374 | pGWB14-LYX156 | addgene full sequence | sequence record 247556 | Addgene NGS Result
TCGGTCTTGCCTTGCTCGTCGGTGATGTACTTCACCAGCTCCGCGAAGTCGCTCTTCTTGATGGAGCGCA
TGGGGACGTGCTTGGCAATCACGCGCACCCCCCGGCCGTTTTAGCGGCTAAAAAAGTCATGGCTCTGCCC
TCGGGCGGACCACGCCCATCATGACCTTGCCAAGCTCGTCCTGCTTCTCTTCGATCTTCGCCAGCAGGGC
GAGGATCGTGGCATCACCGAACCGCGCCGTGCGCGGGTCGTCGGTGAGCCAGAGTTTCAGCAGGCCGCCC
AGGCGGCCCAGGTCGCCATTGATGCGGGCCAGCTCGCGGACGTGCTCATAGTCCACGACGCCCGTGATTT
TGTAGCCCTGGCCGACGGCCAGCAGGTAGGCCGACAGGCTCATGCCGGCCGCCGCCGCCTTTTCCTCAAT
CGCTCTTCGTTCGTCTGGAAGGCAGTACACCTTGATAGGTGGGCTGCCCTTCCTGGTTGGCTTGGTTTCA
TCAGCCATCCGCTTGCCCTCATCTGTTACGCCGGCGGTAGCCGGCCAGCCTCGCAGAGCAGGATTCCCGT
TGAGCACCGCCAGGTGCGAATAAGGGACAGTGAAGAAGGAACACCCGCTCGCGGGTGGGCCTACTTCACC
TATCCTGCCCGGCTGACGCCGTTGGATACACCAAGGAAAGTCTACACGAACCCTTTGGCAAAATCCTGTA
TATCGTGCGAAAAAGGATGGATATACCGAAAAAATCGCTATAATGACCCCGAAGCAGGGTTATGCAGCGG
AAAAGCGCCACGCTTCCCGAAGGGAGAAAGGCGGACAGGTATCCGGTAAGCGGCAGGGTCGGAACAGGAG
AGCGCACGAGGGAGCTTCCAGGGGGAAACGCCTGGTATCTTTATAGTCCTGTCGGGTTTCGCCACCTCTG
ACTTGAGCGTCGATTTTTGTGATGCTCGTCAGGGGGGCGGAGCCTATGGAAAAACGCCAGCAACGCGGCC
TTTTTACGGTTCCTGGCCTTTTGCTGGCCTTTTGCTCACATGTTCTTTCCTGCGTTATCCCCTGATTCTG
TGGATAACCGTATTACCGCCTTTGAGTGAGCTGATACCGCTCGCCGCAGCCGAACGACCGAGCGCAGCGA
GTCAGTGAGCGAGGAAGCGGAAGAGCGCCAGAAGGCCGCCAGAGAGGCCGAGCGCGGCCGTGAGGCTTGG
ACGCTAGGGCAGGGCATGAAAAAGCCCGTAGCGGGCTGCTACGGGCGTCTGACGCGGTGGAAAGGGGGAG
GGGATGTTGTCTACATGGCTCTGCTGTAGTGAGTGGGTTGCGCTCCGGCAGCGGTCCTGATCAATCGTCA
CCCTTTCTCGGTCCTTCAACGTTCCTGACAACGAGCCTCCTTTTCGCCAATCCATCGACAATCACCGCGA
GTCCCTGCTCGAACGCTGCGTCCGGACCGGCTTCGTCGAAGGCGTCTATCGCGGCCCGCAACAGCGGCGA
GAGCGGAGCCTGTTCAACGGTGCCGCCGCGCTCGCCGGCATCGCTGTCGCCGGCCTGCTCCTCAAGCACG
GCCCCAACAGTGAAGTAGCTGATTGTCATCAGCGCATTGACGGCGTCCCCGGCCGAAAAACCCGCCTCGC
AGAGGAAGCGAAGCTGCGCGTCGGCCGTTTCCATCTGCGGTGCGCCCGGTCGCGTGCCGGCATGGATGCG
CGCGCCATCGCGGTAGGCGAGCAGCGCCTGCCTGAAGCTGCGGGCATTCCCGATCAGAAATGAGCGCCAG
TCGTCGTCGGCTCTCGGCACCGAATGCGTATGATTCTCCGCCAGCATGGCTTCGGCCAGTGCGTCGAGCA
GCGCCCGCTTGTTCCTGAAGTGCCAGTAAAGCGCCGGCTGCTGAACCCCCAACCGTTCCGCCAGTTTGCG
TGTCGTCAGACCGTCTACGCCGACCTCGTTCAACAGGTCCAGGGCGGCACGGATCACTGTATTCGGCTGC
AACTTTGTCATGCTTGACACTTTATCACTGATAAACATAATATGTCCACCAACTTATCAGTGATAAAGAA
TCCGCGCGTTCAATCGGACCAGCGGAGGCTGGTCCGGAGGCCAGACGTGAAACCCAACATACCCCTGATC
GTAATTCTGAGCACTGTCGCGCTCGACGCTGTCGGCATCGGCCTGATTATGCCGGTGCTGCCGGGCCTCC
TGCGCGATCTGGTTCACTCGAACGACGTCACCGCCCACTATGGCATTCTGCTGGCGCTGTATGCGTTGGT
GCAATTTGCCTGCGCACCTGTGCTGGGCGCGCTGTCGGATCGTTTCGGGCGGCGGCCAATCTTGCTCGTC
TCGCTGGCCGGCGCCAGATCTGGGGAACCCTGTGGTTGGCATGCACATACAAATGGACGAACGGATAAAC
CTTTTCACGCCCTTTTAAATATCCGATTATTCTAATAAACGCTCTTTTCTCTTAGGTTTACCCGCCAATA
TATCCTGTCAAACACTGATAGTTTAAACTGAAGGCGGGAAACGACAATCTGATCATGAGCGGAGAATTAA
GGGAGTCACGTTATGACCCCCGCCGATGACGCGGGACAAGCCGTTTTACGTTTGGAACTGACAGAACCGC
AACGTTGAAGGAGCCACTCAGCCGCGGGTTTCTGGAGTTTAATGAGCTAAGCACATACGTCAGAAACCAT
TATTGCGCGTTCAAAAGTCGCCTAAGGTCACTATCAGCTAGCAAATATTTCTTGTCAAAAATGCTCCACT
GACGTTCCATAAATTCCCCTCGGTATCCAATTAGAGTCTCATATTCACTCTCAATCCAAATAATCTGCAC
CGGATCTGGATCGTTTCGCATGATTGAACAAGATGGATTGCACGCAGGTTCTCCGGCCGCTTGGGTGGAG
AGGCTATTCGGCTATGACTGGGCACAACAGACAATCGGCTGCTCTGATGCCGCCGTGTTCCGGCTGTCAG
CGCAGGGGCGCCCGGTTCTTTTTGTCAAGACCGACCTGTCCGGTGCCCTGAATGAACTGCAGGACGAGGC
AGCGCGGCTATCGTGGCTGGCCACGACGGGCGTTCCTTGCGCAGCTGTGCTCGACGTTGTCACTGAAGCG
GGAAGGGACTGGCTGCTATTGGGCGAAGTGCCGGGGCAGGATCTCCTGTCATCTCACCTTGCTCCTGCCG
AGAAAGTATCCATCATGGCTGATGCAATGCGGCGGCTGCATACGCTTGATCCGGCTACCTGCCCATTCGA
CCACCAAGCGAAACATCGCATCGAGCGAGCACGTACTCGGATGGAAGCCGGTCTTGTCGATCAGGATGAT
CTGGACGAAGAGCATCAGGGGCTCGCGCCAGCCGAACTGTTCGCCAGGCTCAAGGCGCGCATGCCCGACG
GCGATGATCTCGTCGTGACCCATGGCGATGCCTGCTTGCCGAATATCATGGTGGAAAATGGCCGCTTTTC
TGGATTCATCGACTGTGGCCGGCTGGGTGTGGCGGACCGCTATCAGGACATAGCGTTGGCTACCCGTGAT
ATTGCTGAAGAGCTTGGCGGCGAATGGGCTGACCGCTTCCTCGTGCTTTACGGTATCGCCGCTCCCGATT
CGCAGCGCATCGCCTTCTATCGCCTTCTTGACGAGTTCTTCTGAGCGGGACTCTGGGGTTCGAAATGACC
GACCAAGCGACGCCCAACCTGCCATCACGAGATTTCGATTCCACCGCCGCCTTCTATGAAAGGTTGGGCT
TCGGAATCGTTTTCCGGGACGCCGGCTGGATGATCCTCCAGCGCGGGGATCTCATGCTGGAGTTCTTCGC
CCACGGGATCTCTGCGGAACAGGCGGTCGAAGGTGCCGATATCATTACGACAGCAACGGCCGACAAGCAC
AACGCCACGATCCTGAGCGACAATATGATCGGGCCCGGCGTCCACATCAACGGCGTCGGCGGCGACTGCC
CAGGCAAGACCGAGATGCACCGCGATATCTTGCTGCGTTCGGATATTTTCGTGGAGTTCCCGCCACAGAC
CCGGATGATCCCCGATCGTTCAAACATTTGGCAATAAAGTTTCTTAAGATTGAATCCTGTTGCCGGTCTT
GCGATGATTATCATATAATTTCTGTTGAATTACGTTAAGCATGTAATAATTAACATGTAATGCATGACGT
TATTTATGAGATGGGTTTTTATGATTAGAGTCCCGCAATTATACATTTAATACGCGATAGAAAACAAAAT
ATAGCGCGCAAACTAGGATAAATTATCGCGCGCGGTGTCATCTATGTTACTAGATCGGGCCTCCTGTC
[82 nt withheld, positions 4269-4350]
GCTCTGAGGGA
[161 nt withheld, positions 4362-4522]
T
[41 nt withheld, positions 4524-4564]
T
[62 nt withheld, positions 4566-4627]
A
[35 nt withheld, positions 4629-4663]
CCTCCCTCAATCGGTTGAATGTCGCCCTTTTGTCTTTGGCCCAATACGCAAACCGCCTCTCCCCGCGCGT
TGGCCGATTCATTAATGCAGCTGGCACGACAGGTTTCCCGACTGGAAAGCGGGCAGTGAGCGCAACGCAA
TTAATGTGAGTTAGCTCACTCATTAGGCACCCCAGGCTTTACACTTTATGCTTCCGGCTCGTATGTTGTG
TGGAATTGTGAGCGGATAACAATTTCACACAGGAAACAGCTATGACCATGATTACGCCAAGCTTGCATGC
CTGCAGGTCCCCAGATTAGCCTTTTCAATTTCAGAAAGAATGCTAACCCACAGATGGTTAGAGAGGCTTA
CGCAGCAGGTCTCATCAAGACGATCTACCCGAGCAATAATCTCCAGGAAATCAAATACCTTCCCAAGAAG
GTTAAAGATGCAGTCAAAAGATTCAGGACTAACTGCATCAAGAACACAGAGAAAGATATATTTCTCAAGA
TCAGAAGTACTATTCCAGTATGGACGATTCAAGGCTTGCTTCACAAACCAAGGCAAGTAATAGAGATTGG
AGTCTCTAAAAAGGTAGTTCCCACTGAATCAAAGGCCATGGAGTCAAAGATTCAAATAGAGGACCTAACA
GAACTCGCCGTAAAGACTGGCGAACAGTTCATACAGAGTCTCTTACGACTCAATGACAAGAAGAAAATCT
TCGTCAACATGGTGGAGCACGACACACTTGTCTACTCCAAAAATATCAAAGATACAGTCTCAGAAGACCA
AAGGGCAATTGAGACTTTTCAACAAAGGGTAATATCCGGAAACCTCCTCGGATTCCATTGCCCAGCTATC
TGTCACTTTATTGTGAAGATAGTGGAAAAGGAAGGTGGCTCCTACAAATGCCATCATTGCGATAAAGGAA
AGGCCATCGTTGAAGATGCCTCTGCCGACAGTGGTCCCAAAGATGGACCCCCACCCACGAGGAGCATCGT
GGAAAAAGAAGACGTTCCAACCACGTCTTCAAAGCAAGTGGATTGATGTGATATCTCCACTGACGTAAGG
GATGACGCACAATCCCACTATCCTTCGCAAGACCCTTCCTCTATATAAGGAAGTTCATTTCATTTGGAGA
GAACACGGGGGACTCTAGAGTTATCAACAAGTTTGTACAAAAAAGCAGGCTTCCCATGGCAGCTTCTTCA
ACAATCATAGACACATCCTCTATGCAGAATTCAAGTTTCTCATTCACTGATCTTCTTGCTTCTGATGATT
ATCCAACAAAGAGCAAAGGACTTGGTGATAGGATTGCAGAGAGAACTGGTTCTGGAATTCCCAAATTTAA
GTCACTTCCACCTCCTTCATTACCCCTTTCTCCGCCTCCTTTTTCTCCTTCATCTTACTTTGCTATTCCT
CCTGGTTTAAGCCCTACTGAACTCTTGGACTCTCCTCTTCTTTTGTCTGCTTCCAACATTCTTCCATCTC
CAACAACAGGGACATTTCCAGCTCAGGCTTTTAACTGGAAGAGCAGTTCCAATAGCAGCCATCAGGGTGT
CAAACAGGAAGACAAAAACTACTCTGATTTCTCTTTCCAGCCCCAATTTGGACAATCTTTTGCATCAGTC
TCTTCGTCCCAAACTAATCTTGTCCCTTTGGGGAAACAATCATGGAATTATCAAGAATCAAGAAAGCAGA
ATGATCAATCATCTGAAAATGCTAATCAAAGAACTGAATTCAATACTATACAGAACTTGAAAAATAATGC
TCAGAGCAACCAATATAACAACCAATCATCACAGAGTATAAGGGAGCAGAAAAGAGCAGAAGATGGGTAC
AATTGGAGGAAATATGGACAGAAACAAGTGAAGGGAAGTGAAAATCCAAGAAGTTACTATAAATGTACTT
TCCCAAATTGTCCCACAAAGAAAAAAGTAGAGAGGTCTTTAGATGGACAAATTACTGAAATTGTATACAA
GGGTAATCACAACCATCCAAAGCCTCAGTCTACTAGGAGATCCTCATCCACAGCTTCCTCTTTAGCCGTC
CAGCCTTACAATACACAAATTAATGAAATCCCAGATCATCAATCATATGGTTCAAATGCAACACCTGAAA
ATTCTTCCATTTCATTTGGTGATGATGATCATGATCGTGAGCAAAGCTCTCAAAAGAGTAGGTCAAGAGG
AGATGATTTCGACGACGAAGAAGAACCAGACTCAAAAAGATGGAAAAGAGAAAGCGAAAGTGAAATTTTG
TCAGCACCAGGAAGCAGAACAGTAAGAGAGCCTAGAGTTGTAGTTCAAACAACAAGTGATATTGATATTC
TAGATGATGGTTATAGATGGAGAAAGTATGGTCAAAAGGTAGTGAAAGGAAATCCTAATCCAAGGAGCTA
CTACAAATGCACGAGCCAAGGATGTCCAGTAAGAAAACATGTGGAACGAGCATCACAAGACATAAGATCA
GTGATAACAACTTATGAAGGAAAACACAACCATGATGTTCCAGCAGCTAGGGGCAGTGGCATAAACCGAC
CTGTCGCACCAACCATTACTTATAACAATGGTGCCAATAATGCCATGGTCATAAGGCCTTCTGTCACATC
TCAAATTCCATTACAAAGTATAAGGCCGCAACAGTCTCCATTTACACTAGAGATGTTGCAGAAGCCTAGT
AATTATAATGGTTTCTCAGGATATGCAAATTCAGAGGATTCATATGAAAACCAACTTCAGGACAATAATG
TATTTTCCAGAGCAAAGGATGAGCCTCGAGATGACATGTTTATGGAGACATTGCTCTGCTCGAGGACCCA
GCTTTCTTGTACAAAGTGGTTGATAACAGCGGGTTAATTAACATCTTTTACCCATACGATGTTCCTGACT
ATGCGGGCTATCCCTATGACGTCCCGGACTATGCAGGATCCTATCCATATGACGTTCCAGATTACGCTGC
TCAGTGCAGCGCTTAGAGCTCGAATTTCCCCGATCGTTCAAACATTTGGCAATAAAGTTTCTTAAGATTG
AATCCTGTTGCCGGTCTTGCGATGATTATCATATAATTTCTGTTGAATTACGTTAAGCATGTAATAATTA
ACATGTAATGCATGACGTTATTTATGAGATGGGTTTTTATGATTAGAGTCCCGCAATTATACATTTAATA
CGCGATAGAAAACAAAATATAGCGCGCAAACTAGGATAAATTATCGCGCGCGGTGTCATCTATGTTACTA
GATCGGGAATTAGCTTCATCAACGCAAGACATGCGCACGACCGTCTGACAGGAGAGGAATTTCCGACGAG
CACAGAAAGGACTTGCTCTTGGACGTAGGCCTATTTCTCAGGCACATGTATCAAGTGTTCGGACGTGGGT
TTTCGATGGTGTATCAGCCGCCGCCAACTGGGAGATGAGGAGGCTTTCTTGGGGGGCAGTCAGCAGTTCA
TTTCACAAGACAGAGGAACTTGTAAGGAGATGCACTGATTTATCTTGGCGCAAACCAGCAGGACGAATTA
GTGGGAATAGCCCGCGAATATCTAAGTTATGCCTGTCGGCATGAGCAGAAACTTCCAATTCGAAACAGTT
TGGAGAGGTTGTTTTTGGGCATACCTTTTGTTAGTCAGCCTCTCGATTGCTCATCGTCATTACACAGTAC
CGAAGTTTGATCGATCTAGTAACATAGATGACACCGCGCGCGATAATTTATCCTAGTTTGCGCGCTATAT
TTTGTTTTCTATCGCGTATTAAATGTATAATTGCGGGACTCTAATCATAAAAACCCATCTCATAAATAAC
GTCATGCATTACATGTTAATTATTACATGCTTAACGTAATTCAACAGAAATTATATGATAATCATCGCAA
GACCGGCAACAGGATTCAATCTTAAGAAACTTTATTGCCAAATGTTTGAACGATCTGCTTCGACGCACTC
CTTCTTTACTCCACCATCTCGTCCTTATTGAAAACGTGGGTAGCACCAAAACGAATCAAGTCGCTGGAAC
TGAAGTTACCAATCACGCTGGATGATTTGCCAGTTGGATTAATCTTGCCTTTCCCCGCATGAATAATATT
GATGAATGCATGCGTGAGGGGTATTTCGATTTTGGCAATAGCTGCAATTGCCGCGACATCCTCCAACGAG
CATAATTCTTCAGAAAAATAGCGATGTTCCATGTTGTCAGGGCATGCATGATGCACGTTATGAGGTGACG
GTGCTAGGCAGTATTCCCTCAAAGTTTCATAGTCAGTATCATATTCATCATTGCATTCCTGCAAGAGAGA
ATTGAGACGCAATCCACACGCTGCGGCAACCTTCCGGCGTTCGTGGTCTATTTGCTCTTGGACGTTGCAA
ACGTAAGTGTTGGATCCCGGTCGGCATCTACTCTATTCCTTTGCCCTCGGACGAGTGCTGGGGCGTCGGT
TTCCACTATCGGCGAGTACTTCTACACAGCCATCGGTCCAGACGGCCGCGCTTCTGCGGGCGATTTGTGT
ACGCCCGACAGTCCCGGCTCCGGATCGGACGATTGCGTCGCATCGACCCTGCGCCCAAGCTGCATCATCG
AAATTGCCGTCAACCAAGCTCTGATAGAGTTGGTCAAGACCAATGCGGAGCATATACGCCCGGAGCCGCG
GCGATCCTGCAAGCTCCGGATGCCTCCGCTCGAAGTAGCGCGTCTGCTGCTCCATACAAGCCAACCACGG
CCTCCAGAAGAAGATGTTGGCGACCTCGTATTGGGAATCCCCGAACATCGCCTCGCTCCAGTCAATGACC
GCTGTTATGCGGCCATTGTCCGTCAGGACATTGTTGGAGCCGAAATCCGCGTGCACGAGGTGCCGGACTT
CGGGGCAGTCCTCGGCCCAAAGCATCAGCTCATCGAGAGCCTGCGCGACGGACGCACTGACGGTGTCGTC
CATCACAGTTTGCCAGTGATACACATGGGGATCAGCAATCGCGCATATGAAATCACGCCATGTAGTGTAT
TGACCGATTCCTTGCGGTCCGAATGGGCCGAACCCGCTCGTCTGGCTAAGATCGGCCGCAGCGATCGCAT
CCATGGCCTCCGCGACCGGCTGCAGAACAGCGGGCAGTTCGGTTTCAGGCAGGTCTTGCAACGTGACACC
CTGTGCACGGCGGGAGATGCAATAGGTCAGGCTCTCGCTGAATTCCCCAATGTCAAGCACTTCCGGAATC
GGGAGCGCGGCCGATGCAAAGTGCCGATAAACATAACGATCTTTGTAGAAACCATCGGCGCAGCTATTTA
CCCGCAGGACATATCCACGCCCTCCTACATCGAAGCTGAAAGCACGAGATTCTTCGCCCTCCGAGAGCTG
CATCAGGTCGGAGACGCTGTCGAACTTTTCGATCAGAAACTTCTCGACAGACGTCGCGGTGAGTTCAGGC
TTTTTCATATCGGGGTCGTCCTCTCCAAATGAAATGAACTTCCTTATATAGAGGAAGGGTCTTGCGAAGG
ATAGTGGGATTGTGCGTCATCCCTTACGTCAGTGGAGATATCACATCAATCCACTTGCTTTGAAGACGTG
GTTGGAACGTCTTCTTTTTCCACGATGCTCCTCGTGGGTGGGGGTCCATCTTTGGGACCACTGTCGGCAG
AGGCATCTTGAACGATAGCCTTTCCTTTATCGCAATGATGGCATTTGTAGGTGCCACCTTCCTTTTCTAC
TGTCCTTTTGATGAAGTGACAGATAGCTGGGCAATGGAATCCGAGGAGGTTTCCCGATATTACCCTTTGT
TGAAAAGTCTCAATAGCCCTTTGGTCTTCTGAGACTGTATCTTTGATATTCTTGGAGTAGACGAGAGTGT
CGTGCTCCACCATGTTGACGGATCTCTAGGACGCGTCGACGCGTCGACGCGTCGACGCGTCGACGCGTCC
TAGAAGCTAATTCACTGGCCGTCGTTTTACAACGTCGTGACTGGGAAAACCCTGGCGTTACCCAACTTAA
TCGCCTTGCAGCACATCCCCCTTTCGCCAGCTGGCGTAATAGCGAAGAGGCCCGCACCGATCGCCCTTCC
CAACAGTTGCGCAGCCTGAATG
[44 nt withheld, positions 10706-10749]
C
[141 nt withheld, positions 10751-10891]
CCTTTGACGTTGGAGTCCACGTTCTTT
[37 nt withheld, positions 10919-10955]
ACCCTATCTCGGGCTATTCTTTTGATTTATAAGGGATTTTGCCGATTTCGGAACCACCATCAAACAGGAT
TTTCGCCTGCTGGGGCAAACCAGCGTGGACCGCTTGCTGCAACTCTCTCAGGGCCAGGCGGTGAAGGGCA
ATCAGCTGTTGCCCGTCTCACTGGTGAAAAGAAAAACCACCCCAGTACATTAAAAACGTCCGCAATGTGT
TATTAAGTTGTCTAAGCGTCAATTTGTTTACACCACAATATATCCTGCCACCAGCCAGCCAACAGCTCCC
CGACCGGCAGCTCGGCACAAAATCACCACTCGATACAGGCAGCCCATCAGTCCGGGACGGCGTCAGCGGG
AGAGCCGTTGTAAGGCGGCAGACTTTGCTCATGTTACCGATGCTATTCGGAAGAACGGCAACTAAGCTGC
CGGGTTTGAAACACGGATGATCTCGCGGAGGGTAGCATGTTGATTGTAACGATGACAGAGCGTTGCTGCC
TGTGATCAAATATCATCTCCCTCGCAGAGATCCGAATTATCAGCCTTCTTATTCATTTCTCGCTTAACCG
TGACAGGCTGTCGATCTTGAGAACTATGCCGACATAATAGGAAATCGCTGGATAAAGCCGCTGAGGAAGC
TGAGTGGCGCTATTTCTTTAGAAGTGAACGTTGACGATATCAACTCCCCTATCCATTGCTCACCGAATGG
TACAGGTCGGGGACCCGAAGTTCCGACTGTCGGCCTGATGCATCCCCGGCTGATCGACCCCAGATCTGGG
GCTGAGAAAGCCCAGTAAGGAAACAACTGTAGGTTCGAGTCGCGAGATCCCCCGGAACCAAAGGAAGTAG
GTTAAACCCGCTCCGATCAGGCCGAGCCACGCCAGGCCGAGAACATTGGTTCCTGTAGGCATCGGGATTG
GCGGATCAAACACTAAAGCTACTGGAACGAGCAGAAGTCCTCCGGCCGCCAGTTGCCAGGCGGTAAAGGT
GAGCAGAGGCACGGGAGGTTGCCACTTGCGGGTCAGCACGGTTCCGAACGCCATGGAAACCGCCCCCGCC
AGGCCCGCTGCGACGCCGACAGGATCTAGCGCTGCGTTTGGTGTCAACACCAACAGCGCCACGCCCGCAG
TTCCGCAAATAGCCCCCAGGACCGCCATCAATCGTATCGGGCTACCTAGCAGAGCGGCAGAGATGAACAC
GACCATCAGCGGCTGCACAGCGCCTACCGTCGCCGCGACCCCGCCCGGCAGGCGGTAGACCGAAATAAAC
AACAAGCTCCAGAATAGCGAAATATTAAGTGCGCCGAGGATGAAGATGCGCATCCACCAGATTCCCGTTG
GAATCTGTCGGACGATCATCACGAGCAATAAACCCGCCGGCAACGCCCGCAGCAGCATACCGGCGACCCC
TCGGCCTCGCTGTTCGGGCTCCACGAAAACGCCGGACAGATGCGCCTTGTGAGCGTCCTTGGGGCCGTCC
TCCTGTTTGAAGACCGACAGCCCAATGATCTCGCCGTCGATGTAGGCGCCGAATGCCACGGCATCTCGCA
ACCGTTCAGCGAACGCCTCCATGGGCTTTTTCTCCTCGTGCTCGTAAACGGACCCGAACATCTCTGGAGC
TTTCTTCAGGGCCGACAATCGGATCTCGCGGAAATCCTGCACGTCGGCCGCTCCAAGCCGTCGAATCTGA
GCCTTAATCACAATTGTCAATTTTAATCCTCTGTTTATCGGCAGTTCGTAGAGCGCGCCGTGCGTCCCGA
GCGATACTGAGCGAAGCAAGTGCGTCGAGCAGTGCCCGCTTGTTCCTGAAATGCCAGTAAAGCGCTGGCT
GCTGAACCCCCAGCCGGAACTGACCCCACAAGGCCCTAGCGTTTGCAATGCACCAGGTCATCATTGACCC
AGGCGTGTTCCACCAGGCCGCTGCCTCGCAACTCTTCGCAGGCTTCGCCGACCTGCTCGCGCCACTTCTT
CACGCGGGTGGAATCCGATCCGCACATGAGGCGGAAGGTTTCCAGCTTGAGCGGGTACGGCTCCCGGTGC
GAGCTGAAATAGTCGAACATCCGTCGGGCCGTCGGCGACAGCTTGCGGTACTTCTCCCATATGAATTTCG
TGTAGTGGTCGCCAGCAAACAGCACGACGATTTCCTCGTCGATCAGGACCTGGCAACGGGACGTTTTCTT
GCCACGGTCCAGGACGCGGAAGCGGTGCAGCAGCGACACCGATTCCAGGTGCCCAACGCGGTCGGACGTG
AAGCCCATCGCCGTCGCCTGTAGGCGCGACAGGCATTCCTCGGCCTTCGTGTAATACCGGCCATTGATCG
ACCAGCCCAGGTCCTGGCAAAGCTCGTAGAACGTGAAGGTGATCGGCTCGCCGATAGGGGTGCGCTTCGC
GTACTCCAACACCTGCTGCCACACCAGTTCGTCATCGTCGGCCCGCAGCTCGACGCCGGTGTAGGTGATC
TTCACGTCCTTGTTGACGTGGAAAATGACCTTGTTTTGCAGCGCCTCGCGCGGGATTTTCTTGTTGCGCG
TGGTGAACAGGGCAGAGCGGGCCGTGTCGTTTGGCATCGCTCGCATCGTGTCCGGCCACGGCGCAATATC
GAACAAGGAAAGCTGCATTTCCTTGATCTGCTGCTTCGTGTGTTTCAGCAACGCGGCCTGCTTGGCCTCG
CTGACCTGTTTTGCCAGGTCCTCGCCGGCGGTTTTTCGCTTCTTGGTCGTCATAGTTCCTCGCGTGTCGA
TGGTCATCGACTTCGCCAAACCTGCCGCCTCCTGTTCGAGACGACGCGAACGCTCCACGGCGGCCGATGG
CGCGGGCAGGGCAGGGGGAGCCAGTTGCACGCTGTCGCGCTCGATCTTGGCCGTAGCTTGCTGGACCATC
GAGCCGACGGACTGGAAGGTTTCGCGGGGCGCACGCATGACGGTGCGGCTTGCGATGGTTTCGGCATCCT
CGGCGGAAAACCCCGCGTCGATCAGTTCTTGCCTGTATGCCTTCCGGTCAAACGTCCGATTCATTCACCC
TCCTTGCGGGATTGCCCCGACTCACGCCGGGGCAATGTGCCCTTATTCCTGATTTGACCCGCCTGGTGCC
TTGGTGTCCAGATAATCCACCTTATCGGCAATGAAGTCGGTCCCGTAGACCGTCTGGCCGTCCTTCTCGT
ACTTGGTATTCCGAATCTTGCCCTGCACGAATACCAGCGACCCCTTGCCCAAATACTTGCCGTGGGCCTC
GGCCTGAGAGCCAAAACACTTGATGCGGAAGAAGTCGGTGCGCTCCTGCTTGTCGCCGGCATCGTTGCGC
CACATCTAGGTACTAAAACAATTCATCCAGTAAAATATAATATTTTATTTTCTCCCAATCAGGCTTGATC
CCCAGTAAGTCAAAAAATAGCTCGACATACTGTTCTTCCCCGATATCCTCCCTGATCGACCGGACGCAGA
AGGCAATGTCATACCACTTGTCCGCCCTGCCGCTTCTCCCAAGATCAATAAAGCCACTTACTTTGCCATC
TTTCACAAAGATGTTGCTGTCTCCCAGGTCGCCGTGGGAAAAGACAAGTTCCTCTTCGGGCTTTTCCGTC
TTTAAAAAATCATACAGCTCGCGCGGATCTTTAAATGGAGTGTCTTCTTCCCAGTTTTCGCAATCCACAT
CGGCCAGATCGTTATTCAGTAAGTAATCCAATTCGGCTAAGCGGCTGTCTAAGCTATTCGTATAGGGACA
ATCCGATATGTCGATGGAGTGAAAGAGCCTGATGCACTCCGCATACAGCTCGATAATCTTTTCAGGGCTT
TGTTCATCTTCATACTCTTCCGAGCAAAGGACGCCATCGGCCTCACTCATGAGCAGATTGCTCCAGCCAT
CATGCCGTTCAAAGTGCAGGACCTTTGGAACAGGCAGCTTTCCTTCCAGCCATAGCATCATGTCCTTTTC
CCGTTCCACATCATAGGTGGTCCCTTTATACCGGCTGTCCGTCATTTTTAAATATAGGTTTTCATTTTCT
CCCACCAGCTTATATACCTTAGCAGGAGACATTCCTTCCGTATCTTTTACGCAGCGGTATTTTTCGATCA
GTTTTTTCAATTCCGGTGATATTCTCATTTTAGCCATTTATTATTTCCTTCCTCTTTTCTACAGTATTTA
AAGATACCCCAAGAAGCTAATTATAACAAGACGAACTCCAATTCACTGTTCCTTGCATTCTAAAACCTTA
AATACCAGAAAACAGCTTTTTCAAAGTTGTTTTCAAAGTTGGCGTATAACATAGTATCGACGGAGCCGAT
TTTGAAACCACAATTATGGGTGATGCTGCCAACTTACTGATTTAGTGTATGATGGTGTTTTTGAGGTGCT
CCAGTGGCTTCTGTTTCTATCAGCTGTCCCTCCTGTTCAGCTACTGACGGGGTGGTGCGTAACGGCAAAA
GCACCGCCGGACATCAGCGCTATCTCTGCTCTCACTGCCGTAAAACATGGCAACTGCAGTTCACTTACAC
CGCTTCTCAACCCGGTACGCACCAGAAAATCATTGATATGGCCATGAATGGCGTTGGATGCCGGGCAACA
GCCCGCATTATGGGCGTTGGCCTCAACACGATTTTACGTCACTTAAAAAACTCAGGCCGCAGTCGGTAAC
CTCGCGCATACAGCCGGGCAGTGACGTCATCGTCTGCGCGGAAATGGACGAACAGTGGGGCTATGTCGGG
GCTAAATCGCGCCAGCGCTGGCTGTTTTACGCGTATGACAGTCTCCGGAAGACGGTTGTTGCGCACGTAT
TCGGTGAACGCACTATGGCGACGCTGGGGCGTCTTATGAGCCTGCTGTCACCCTTTGACGTGGTGATATG
GATGACGGATGGCTGGCCGCTGTATGAATCCCGCCTGAAGGGAAAGCTGCACGTAATCAGCAAGCGATAT
ACGCAGCGAATTGAGCGGCATAACCTGAATCTGAGGCAGCACCTGGCACGGCTGGGACGGAAGTCGCTGT
CGTTCTCAAAATCGGTGGAGCTGCATGACAAAGTCATCGGGCATTATCTGAACATAAAACACTATCAATA
AGTTGGAGTCATTACCCAATTATGATAGAATTTACAAGCTATAAGGTTATTGTCCTGGGTTTCAAGCATT
AGTCCATGCAAGTTTTTATGCTTTGCCCATTCTATAGATATATTGATAAGCGCGCTGCCTATGCCTTGCC
CCCTGAAATCCTTACATACGGCGATATCTTCTATATAAAAGATATATTATCTTATCAGTATTGTCAATAT
ATTCAAGGCAATCTGCCTCCTCATCCTCTTCATCCTCTTCGTCTTGGTAGCTTTTTAAATATGGCGCTTC
ATAGAGTAATTCTGTAAAGGTCCAATTCTCGTTTTCATACCTCGGTATAATCTTACCTATCACCTCAAAT
GGTTCGCTGGGTTTATCGCACCCCCGAACACGAGCACGGCACCCGCGACCACTATGCCAAGAATGCCCAA
GGTAAAAATTGCCGGCCCCGCCATGAAGTCCGTGAATGCCCCGACGGCCGAAGTGAAGGGCAGGCCGCCA
CCCAGGCCGCCGCCCTCACTGCCCGGCACCTGGTCGCTGAATGTCGATGCCAGCACCTGCGGCACGTCAA
TGCTTCCGGGCGTCGCGCTCGGGCTGATCGCCCATCCCGTTACTGCCCCGATCCCGGCAATGGCAAGGAC
TGCCAGCGCTGCCATTTTTGGGGTGAGGCCGTTCGCGGCCGAGGGGCGCAGCCCCTGGGGGGATGGGAGG
CCCGCGTTAGCGGGCCGGGAGGGTTCGAGAAGGGGGGGCACCCCCCTTCGGCGTGCGCGGTCACGCGCAC
AGGGCGCAGCCCTGGTTAAAAACAAGGTTTATAAATATTGGTTTAAAAGCAGGTTAAAAGACAGGTTAGC
GGTGGCCGAAAAACGGGCGGAAACCCTTGCAAATGCTGGATTTTCTGCCTGTGGACAGCCCCTCAAATGT
CAATAGGTGCGCCCCTCATCTGTCAGCACTCTGCCCCTCAAGTGTCAAGGATCGCGCCCCTCATCTGTCA
GTAGTCGCGCCCCTCAAGTGTCAATACCGCAGGGCACTTATCCCCAGGCTTGTCCACATCATCTGTGGGA
AACTCGCGTAAAATCAGGCGTTTTCGCCGATTTGCGAGGCTGGCCAGCTCCACGTCGCCGGCCGAAATCG
AGCCTGCCCCTCATCTGTCAACGCCGCGCCGGGTGAGTCGGCCCCTCAAGTGTCAACGTCCGCCCCTCAT
CTGTCAGTGAGGGCCAAGTTTTCCGCGAGGTATCCACAACGCCGGCGGCCGCGGTGTCTCGCACACGGCT
TCGACGGCGTTTCTGGCGCGTTTGCAGGGCCATAGACGGCCGCCAGCCCAGCGGCGAGGGCAACCAGCCC
GGTGAGCGTCGGAAAGGCGC
Features (pLannotate 1.2.2; 41 found; start..end, strand, type, name):
      3..89      -  CDS            traI (fragment): TRAI6_ECOLX - Experimental evidence at protein level: Swiss-Prot protein existence level 1. The initiation process of transfer DNA synthesis requires the interaction of at least three plasmid-specific components (TraH, I, and J) at the transfer origin resulting in the assembly of a specialised nucleoprotein complex - the relaxosome. Site- and strand-specific cleavage at the transfer origin is dependent on TraI and TraJ. From Escherichia coli.
    127..498     -  CDS            traJ: oriT-recognizing protein; traJ
    531..640     -  oriT           oriT: incP origin of transfer
    772..962     +  rep_origin     ori (fragment): high-copy-number ColE1/pMB1/pBR322/pUC origin of replication
   1321..1971    -  CDS            TetR: tetracycline resistance regulatory protein; tetR
   2077..2326    +  CDS            TcR (fragment): tetracycline efflux protein; tetA; confers resistance to tetracycline
   2436..2460    -  misc_feature   RB T-DNA repeat: right border repeat from nopaline C58 T-DNA
   2616..2799    +  promoter       NOS promoter: nopaline synthase promoter NOS promoter
   2820..3614    +  CDS            NeoR/KanR: aminoglycoside phosphotransferase from Tn5; aph(3')-II (or nptII); confers resistance to neomycin, kanamycin, and G418 (Geneticin®)
   3635..3784    +  CDS            ble (fragment): BLE_KLEPN - Experimental evidence at protein level: Swiss-Prot protein existence level 1. Binding protein with a strong affinity to the bleomycin family of antibiotics. Binds to CL990; an antimitotic-antibiotic compound. From Klebsiella pneumoniae.
   3791..3997    +  CDS            ocd (fragment): OCD_AGRFC - Experimental evidence at protein level: Swiss-Prot protein existence level 1. Catalyzes the conversion of L-ornithine into L-proline with release of ammonia. Is involved in the utilization of nopaline, a catabolic pathway that proceeds through L-arginine and L-ornithine to L-proline. Nopaline is a predominant opine in plant cells transformed with Ti plasmid pTiC58. From Agrobacterium fabrum (strain C58 / ATCC 33970) (Agrobacterium tumefaciens (strain C58)).
   4004..4256    +  terminator     NOS terminator: nopaline synthase terminator and poly(A) signal
   4260..4703    +  CDS            M13 gene III (fragment) (sequence partly withheld): pIII; III; minor coat protein
   4702..4792    +  CDS            lacI (fragment): lac repressor; lacI; The lac repressor binds to the lac operator to inhibit transcription in E. coli. This inhibition can be relieved by adding lactose or isopropyl-β-D-thiogalactopyranoside (IPTG).
   4805..4826    +  protein_bind   CAP binding site: CAP binding activates transcription in the presence of cAMP. E. coli catabolite activator protein
   4841..4871    +  promoter       lac promoter: promoter for the E. coli lac operon
   4875..4897    +  protein_bind   lac operator (fragment): The lac repressor binds to the lac operator to inhibit transcription in E. coli. This inhibition can be relieved by adding lactose or isopropyl-β-D-thiogalactopyranoside (IPTG). lac repressor encoded by lacI
   4932..4952    -  misc_feature   MCS (fragment): pUC18/19 multiple cloning site
   5443..5784    +  promoter       CaMV 35S promoter: strong constitutive promoter from cauliflower mosaic virus
   5810..5834    +  protein_bind   attB1: mutant version of attB; recombination site for the Gateway® BP reaction BP Clonase™
   6439..7170    +  CDS            WRKY4 (fragment): WRKY4_ARATH - Experimental evidence at protein level: Swiss-Prot protein existence level 1. Transcription factor that binds specifically to the W box (5'-(T)TGAC[CT]-3'), a frequently occurring elicitor-responsive cis- acting element. Has a positive role in resistance to necrotrophic pathogens (e.g. Botrytis cinerea), but a negative effect on plant resistance to biotrophic pathogens (e.g. Pseudomonas syringae). From Arabidopsis thaliana (Mouse-ear cress).
   7459..7483    -  protein_bind   attB2: mutant version of attB; recombination site for the Gateway® BP reaction BP Clonase™
   7512..7601    +  CDS            3xHA: three tandem HA epitope tags
   7635..7887    +  terminator     NOS terminator: nopaline synthase terminator and poly(A) signal
   8316..8568    -  terminator     NOS terminator: nopaline synthase terminator and poly(A) signal
   8592..9020    -  CDS            nos (fragment): DHNO_AGRT7 - Protein inferred from homology: Swiss-Prot protein existence level 3. From Agrobacterium tumefaciens (strain T37).
   9036..10061   -  CDS            HygR: aminoglycoside phosphotransferase from E. coli; aph(4)-Ia; confers resistance to hygromycin
  10071..10415   -  promoter       CaMV 35S promoter: strong constitutive promoter from cauliflower mosaic virus
  10072..10118   -  promoter       minimal CaMV 35S promoter: minimal 35S promoter from cauliflower mosaic virus
  10553..10708   +  CDS            lacZα (fragment) (sequence partly withheld): LacZα fragment of β-galactosidase; lacZ fragment
  10706..11006   +  rep_origin     M13 ori (fragment) (sequence partly withheld): M13 bacteriophage origin of replication; arrow indicates direction of (+) strand synthesis
  11007..11137   +  CDS            lacI (fragment): lac repressor; lacI; The lac repressor binds to the lac operator to inhibit transcription in E. coli. This inhibition can be relieved by adding lactose or isopropyl-β-D-thiogalactopyranoside (IPTG).
  11191..11215   -  misc_feature   LB T-DNA repeat: left border repeat from nopaline C58 T-DNA
  12672..12791   -  CDS            tetR (fragment): TETR1_ECOLX - Experimental evidence at protein level: Swiss-Prot protein existence level 1. TetR is the repressor of the tetracycline resistance element; its N-terminal region forms a helix-turn-helix structure and binds DNA. Binding of tetracycline to TetR reduces the repressor affinity for the tetracycline resistance gene (tetA) promoter operator sites. From Escherichia coli.
  12811..13959   -  CDS            trfA: trans-acting replication protein that binds to and activates oriV
  14258..15052   -  CDS            KanR: aminoglycoside phosphotransferase; aphA-3; confers resistance to kanamycin
  15244..16011   +  mobile_element IS1: prokaryotic transposable element IS1
  16020..16169   -  CDS            satA (fragment): STA_BACSU - Also known as yyaR. Experimental evidence at protein level: Swiss-Prot protein existence level 1. Involved in resistance to streptothricin, a broad-spectrum antibiotic produced by streptomycetes. Detoxifies streptothricin via acetylation of the beta amino group of the first beta-lysyl moiety of streptothricin. From Bacillus subtilis (strain 168).
  16168..16362   -  CDS            satA (fragment): STA_BACSU - Also known as yyaR. Experimental evidence at protein level: Swiss-Prot protein existence level 1. Involved in resistance to streptothricin, a broad-spectrum antibiotic produced by streptomycetes. Detoxifies streptothricin via acetylation of the beta amino group of the first beta-lysyl moiety of streptothricin. From Bacillus subtilis (strain 168).
  16365..16640   -  CDS            klaC (fragment): KLAC_ECOLX - Also known as telB. Protein predicted: Swiss-Prot protein existence level 4. Belongs to the kla operon, which is associated with cryptic tellurite resistance, and IncW plasmid fertility inhibition. From Escherichia coli.
  16704..17335   -  rep_origin     oriV: incP origin of replication
