[The description below was written by a language model from this plasmid's Addgene catalogue record and pLannotate feature annotations shown in this document.]
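Description:
pGWB14-LYX156 is a plant expression binary vector of about 17.3 kb, built on the pGWB14 backbone for Agrobacterium-mediated transient or stable expression of a Nicotiana benthamiana transcription factor. The backbone is an IncP-type broad-host-range replicon. It carries oriV with its activating replication protein trfA, which allows maintenance in both E. coli and Agrobacterium, and oriT with traJ for conjugal mobilisation. This replicon is consistent with the recorded low copy number. Bacterial selection is by kanamycin, provided by an aphA-3 type KanR gene outside the T-DNA. The other backbone annotations (tetracycline resistance gene fragments, an IS1 element, a partial ColE1 origin and lac and M13 fragments) appear to be remnants of the vector's construction history.

Between the nopaline-type right and left T-DNA borders lie three plant cassettes. The expression cassette uses the CaMV 35S promoter to drive the insert, Niben101Scf02362g02014.1, which sits between attB1 and attB2 sites; the record gives Gibson cloning as the method used. The insert is followed in frame by a 3xHA epitope tag and a NOS terminator. The annotation tool matches part of the insert to Arabidopsis WRKY4, which suggests a WRKY-family, W-box-binding factor, although the catalogue entry does not name the family. Plant selection is supplied by a 35S-driven hygromycin phosphotransferase gene, the listed selectable marker, and the T-DNA also contains a NOS promoter–NeoR/KanR–NOS terminator cassette.

The C-terminal HA tag lets the constitutively expressed factor be detected or immunoprecipitated with anti-HA antibodies in agroinfiltrated leaves or transgenic plants.
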