Addgene plasmid #126374: pGWB14-LYX156
Purpose: With a Nicotiana benthamiana transcription factor in PGWB14 backbone, for Agrobacterium mediated transient or stable expression corresponding transcription factor fused with a C-terminal HA tag.
Depositing lab: Silin Zhong. Depositing organization: Chinese University of Hong Kong.
Backbone
  Vector backbone: pGWB14
  Vector type: Plant Expression
  Selectable markers: Hygromycin
Growth in bacteria
  Bacterial resistance: Kanamycin, 50 μg/mL
  Growth temperature: 37°C
  Growth strain: DH5alpha
  Copy number: Low Copy
Gene/Insert
  Gene/Insert name: Niben101Scf02362g02014.1
  Species: Nicotiana benthamiana
  Promoter: CaMV 35S
  Tag / fusion protein: HA (C terminal on insert)
  Cloning method: Gibson Cloning
Terms and licenses: Academic/Nonprofit Terms; Industry Terms: Not Available to Industry
How to cite: pGWB14-LYX156 was a gift from Silin Zhong (Addgene plasmid # 126374 ; http://n2t.net/addgene:126374 ; RRID:Addgene_126374)
