>Addgene plasmid #126374 | pGWB14-LYX156 | depositor partial sequence | sequence record 248984 | Niben101Scf02362g02014.1
ATGGCAGCTTCTTCAACAATCATAGACACATCCTCTATGCAGAATTCAAGTTTCTCATTCACTGATCTTC
TTGCTTCTGATGATTATCCAACAAAGAGCAAAGGACTTGGTGATAGGATTGCAGAGAGAACTGGTTCTGG
AATTCCCAAATTTAAGTCACTTCCACCTCCTTCATTACCCCTTTCTCCGCCTCCTTTTTCTCCTTCATCT
TACTTTGCTATTCCTCCTGGTTTAAGCCCTACTGAACTCTTGGACTCTCCTCTTCTTTTGTCTGCTTCCA
ACATTCTTCCATCTCCAACAACAGGGACATTTCCAGCTCAGGCTTTTAACTGGAAGAGCAGTTCCAATAG
CAGCCATCAGGGTGTCAAACAGGAAGACAAAAACTACTCTGATTTCTCTTTCCAGCCCCAATTTGGACAA
TCTTTTGCATCAGTCTCTTCGTCCCAAACTAATCTTGTCCCTTTGGGGAAACAATCATGGAATTATCAAG
AATCAAGAAAGCAGAATGATCAATCATCTGAAAATGCTAATCAAAGAACTGAATTCAATACTATACAGAA
CTTGAAAAATAATGCTCAGAGCAACCAATATAACAACCAATCATCACAGAGTATAAGGGAGCAGAAAAGA
GCAGAAGATGGGTACAATTGGAGGAAATATGGACAGAAACAAGTGAAGGGAAGTGAAAATCCAAGAAGTT
ACTATAAATGTACTTTCCCAAATTGTCCCACAAAGAAAAAAGTAGAGAGGTCTTTAGATGGACAAATTAC
TGAAATTGTATACAAGGGTAATCACAACCATCCAAAGCCTCAGTCTACTAGGAGATCCTCATCCACAGCT
TCCTCTTTAGCCGTCCAGCCTTACAATACACAAATTAATGAAATCCCAGATCATCAATCATATGGTTCAA
ATGCAACACCTGAAAATTCTTCCATTTCATTTGGTGATGATGATCATGATCGTGAGCAAAGCTCTCAAAA
GAGTAGGTCAAGAGGAGATGATTTCGACGACGAAGAAGAACCAGACTCAAAAAGATGGAAAAGAGAAAGC
GAAAGTGAAATTTTGTCAGCACCAGGAAGCAGAACAGTAAGAGAGCCTAGAGTTGTAGTTCAAACAACAA
GTGATATTGATATTCTAGATGATGGTTATAGATGGAGAAAGTATGGTCAAAAGGTAGTGAAAGGAAATCC
TAATCCAAGGAGCTACTACAAATGCACGAGCCAAGGATGTCCAGTAAGAAAACATGTGGAACGAGCATCA
CAAGACATAAGATCAGTGATAACAACTTATGAAGGAAAACACAACCATGATGTTCCAGCAGCTAGGGGCA
GTGGCATAAACCGACCTGTCGCACCAACCATTACTTATAACAATGGTGCCAATAATGCCATGGTCATAAG
GCCTTCTGTCACATCTCAAATTCCATTACAAAGTATAAGGCCGCAACAGTCTCCATTTACACTAGAGATG
TTGCAGAAGCCTAGTAATTATAATGGTTTCTCAGGATATGCAAATTCAGAGGATTCATATGAAAACCAAC
TTCAGGACAATAATGTATTTTCCAGAGCAAAGGATGAGCCTCGAGATGACATGTTTATGGAGACATTGCT
CTGC
